Addgene plasmid #44475: pCFJ1000
Depositing lab: Erik Jorgensen. Depositing organization: University of Utah. Publication: Random and targeted transgene insertion in Caenorhabditis elegans using a modified Mos1 transposon. Frokjaer-Jensen C, Davis MW, Sarov M, Taylor J, Flibotte S, LaBella M, Pozniakovsky A, Moerman DG, Jorgensen EM. Nat Methods. 2014 May;11(5):529-34. doi: 10.1038/nmeth.2889. Epub 2014 Mar 16. PubMed 24820376.
Backbone
  Vector backbone: pDESTR4-R3
  Backbone manufacturer: Invitrogen
  Backbone size w/o insert (bp): 4070
  Vector type: Gateway Destination vector
Growth in bacteria
  Bacterial resistance: Chloramphenicol and Ampicillin, 25 & 100 μg/mL
  Growth temperature: 37°C
  Growth strain: DB3.1
  Copy number: High Copy
Gene/Insert
  Gene/Insert name: Minimal Mos1, PuroR, peel-1, [4-3] Gateway
  Species: D. melanogaster (fly), C. elegans (nematode); Bacterial
  Insert size (bp): 3761
  Cloning method: Gateway Cloning
  Sequencing primers: 5′ M13rev; 3′ M13-fwd20
Terms and licenses: Academic/Nonprofit Terms; Industry Terms: Not Available to Industry
How to cite: pCFJ1000 was a gift from Erik Jorgensen (Addgene plasmid # 44475 ; http://n2t.net/addgene:44475 ; RRID:Addgene_44475)
