[The description below was written by a language model from this plasmid's Addgene catalogue record and pLannotate feature annotations shown in this document.]
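Description:
pCFJ1000 is a Gateway destination vector built on the Invitrogen pDESTR4-R3 backbone and designed for transposon-mediated transgene insertion in Caenorhabditis elegans. It replicates in E. coli from a high-copy ColE1/pUC-type origin and carries an ampicillin resistance gene on the backbone. Its Gateway cassette contributes chloramphenicol resistance together with the ccdB gyrase toxin, so the unrecombined plasmid must be maintained in a ccdB-tolerant strain such as DB3.1. The cassette is bounded by attR-type sites in the [4-3] configuration. An LR reaction with multisite entry clones therefore replaces the ccdB/CmR segment with a user-assembled transgene, and ccdB counterselects against unrecombined vector in standard strains.

The recorded insert is a minimal Mos1 element from Drosophila. In the feature table it appears as two short fragments matching the ends of the mariner transposase region, which flank the Gateway cassette and a puromycin N-acetyltransferase gene. The PuroR coding sequence is annotated in three pieces, one separated by a short match to intron-containing C. elegans GFP, consistent with a worm-adapted gene interrupted by synthetic introns. Its promoter is not annotated. These sequences form the mobilisable cargo, with puromycin resistance available as a positive selection for worms carrying an insertion.

Outside the transposon ends, the catalogue lists peel-1, a C. elegans toxin gene. The table does not annotate its coding sequence, but an hsp-16.1 fragment and a tbb-2 terminator lie in that region. This suggests a heat-shock-inducible negative selection cassette, which would typically serve to eliminate animals retaining the plasmid as an extrachromosomal array. No intact transposase is annotated, so it is presumably supplied separately. The associated publication describes random and targeted transgene insertion with a modified Mos1 transposon.
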