Features (pLannotate 1.2.2; 29 found; start..end, strand, type, name):
    197..286     +  CDS            mariner\T (fragment): MOS1T_DROMA - Experimental evidence at protein level: Swiss-Prot protein existence level 1. Mediates transposition of transposon Mos1 by a 'cut and paste' mechanism. Transposases are sequence-specific nucleases and strand transferases that catalyze transposition through an ordered series of events: sequence-specific binding of transposase to the terminal inverted repeats (IR) present at each end of the transposon, pairing of the transposon IRs in a paired-end complex (PEC), cleavage of one or both DNA strands at each transposon end, capture of target DNA, and strand transfer to insert the tran
    319..339     +  protein_bind   attB4: mutant version of attB; core recombination site for the Gateway® BP reaction BP Clonase™
    323..442     +  protein_bind   attR1: mutant version of attR; recombination site for the Gateway® LR reaction LR Clonase™
    483..788     -  CDS            ccdB: CcdB, a bacterial toxin that poisons DNA gyrase; ccdB; Plasmids containing the ccdB gene cannot be propagated in standard E. coli strains.
    793..951     -  CDS            ccdA (fragment): CCDA_ECO57 - Also known as H, letA. Experimental evidence at protein level: Swiss-Prot protein existence level 1. Antitoxin component of a type II toxin-antitoxin (TA) system which inhibits the post-segregational killing (PSK) of plasmid-free cells, also referred to as a plasmid addiction system. Binds to and blocks the activity of CcdB; will also remove bound CcdB protein from the CcdB-GyrA complex by forming a CcdA-CcdB complex, a process termed rejuvenation. Functions as a transcriptional corepressor for the ccdAB operon, repression also requires CcdB (By similarity). From Escherichia coli
   1108..1788    -  CDS            CmR: chloramphenicol acetyltransferase confers resistance to chloramphenicol
   1789..1818    -  promoter       cat promoter (fragment): promoter of the E. coli cat gene encoding chloramphenicol acetyltransferase
   1842..1872    -  promoter       lac UV5 promoter: E. coli lac promoter with an "up" mutation
   1897..2020    -  protein_bind   attR3: mutant version of attR; recombination site for the Gateway® LR reaction LR Clonase™
   2024..2045    +  CDS            lacZα (fragment): LacZα fragment of β-galactosidase; lacZ fragment
   2658..2856    +  CDS            PuroR (fragment): puromycin N-acetyltransferase; pac from Streptomyces; confers resistance to puromycin
   2907..3107    +  CDS            PuroR (fragment): puromycin N-acetyltransferase; pac from Streptomyces; confers resistance to puromycin
   3108..3158    +  CDS            mEGFP (fragment): monomeric enhanced GFP, optimized with synthetic introns for expression in C. elegans
   3159..3359    +  CDS            PuroR (fragment): puromycin N-acetyltransferase; pac from Streptomyces alboniger; confers resistance to puromycin
   3776..3991    +  CDS            mariner\T (fragment): MOS1T_DROMA - Experimental evidence at protein level: Swiss-Prot protein existence level 1. Mediates transposition of transposon Mos1 by a 'cut and paste' mechanism. Transposases are sequence-specific nucleases and strand transferases that catalyze transposition through an ordered series of events: sequence-specific binding of transposase to the terminal inverted repeats (IR) present at each end of the transposon, pairing of the transposon IRs in a paired-end complex (PEC), cleavage of one or both DNA strands at each transposon end, capture of target DNA, and strand transfer to insert the tran
   4103..4135    +  CDS            lacZα (fragment): LacZα fragment of β-galactosidase; lacZ fragment
   4155..4175    +  CDS            lacZα (fragment): LacZα fragment of β-galactosidase; lacZ fragment
   4175..4195    +  CDS            lacZα (fragment): LacZα fragment of β-galactosidase; lacZ fragment
   4195..4216    +  CDS            lacZα (fragment): LacZα fragment of β-galactosidase; lacZ fragment
   4237..4261    -  misc_feature   MCS (fragment): pUC18/19 multiple cloning site
   4259..4309    -  CDS            hsp-16.1 (fragment): HSP11_CAEEL - Also known as hsp16-1b. Experimental evidence at transcript level: Swiss-Prot protein existence level 2. From Caenorhabditis elegans.
   4703..4720    -  promoter       T7 promoter (fragment): promoter for bacteriophage T7 RNA polymerase
   5269..5592    +  terminator     tbb-2 terminator: tbb-2; transcription terminator for the C. elegans tubulin beta-2 gene
   5596..5664    +  CDS            lacZα (fragment): LacZα fragment of β-galactosidase; lacZ fragment
   5670..5769    -  misc_feature   bom (fragment): basis of mobility region from pBR322
   5871..5906    -  CDS            rop (fragment): Rop protein, which maintains plasmids at low copy number; rop
   6001..6105    +  promoter       AmpR promoter: bla
   6106..6966    +  CDS            AmpR: β-lactamase; bla; confers resistance to ampicillin, carbenicillin, and related antibiotics
   7137..7725    +  rep_origin     ori: high-copy-number ColE1/pMB1/pBR322/pUC origin of replication
>Addgene plasmid #44475 | pCFJ1000 | depositor full sequence | sequence record 60692 | pCFJ1000 sequence 7851 bps
GCACCGTACGTCTCGAGGAATTCTATCAGGTGTACAAGTATGAAATGTCGTTTCGAACATATAGATGTCT
CGCAAACGTAAATATTTATCGATTGTCATAAAACTTTGACCTTGTGAAGTGTCAACCTTGACTGTCGAAC
CACCATAGTTTGGCGCGAATTGAGCGTCATAATTGTTTACTCTCAGTGCAGTCAACATGTCGAGTTTCGT
GCCGAATAAAGAGCAAACGCGGACAGTATTAATTTTCTGTTTTCATTTGAAGAAAACAGCTGCGGCCGGA
TCCAGGAAACAGCTATGACCATGATTACGCCAAGCTATCAACTTTGTATAGAAAAGTTGAACGAGAAACG
TAAAATGATATAAATATCAATATATTAAATTAGATTTTGCATAAAAAACAGACTACATAATACTGTAAAA
CACAACATATCCAGTCACTATGGTCGACCTGCAGACTGGCTGTGTATAAGGGAGCCTGACATTTATATTC
CCCAGAACATCAGGTTAATGGCGTTTTTGATGTCATTTTCGCGGTGGCTGAGATCAGCCACTTCTTCCCC
GATAACGGAGACCGGCACACTGGCCATATCGGTGGTCATCATGCGCCAGCTTTCATCCCCGATATGCACC
ACCGGGTAAAGTTCACGGGGGACTTTATCTGACAGCAGACGTGCACTGGCCAGGGGGATCACCATCCGTC
GCCCGGGCGTGTCAATAATATCACTCTGTACATCCACAAACAGACGATAACGGCTCTCTCTTTTATAGGT
GTAAACCTTAAACTGCATTTCACCAGCCCCTGTTCTCGTCGGCAAAAGAGCCGTTCATTTCAATAAACCG
GGCGACCTCAGCCATCCCTTCCTGATTTTCCGCTTTCCAGCGTTCGGCACGCAGACGACGGGCTTCATTC
TGCATGGTTGTGCTTACCGAACCGGAGATATTGACATCATATATGCCTTGAGCAACTGATAGCTGTCGCT
GTCAACTGTCACTGTAATACGCTGCTTCATAGCATACCTCTTTTTGACATACTTCGGGTATACATATCAG
TATATATTCTTATACCGCAAAAATCAGCGCGCAAATACGCATACTGTTATCTGGCTTTTAGTAAGCCGGA
TCCTCTAGATTACGCCCCGCCTGCCACTCATCGCAGTACTGTTGTAATTCATTAAGCATTCTGCCGACAT
GGAAGCCATCACAAACGGCATGATGAACCTGAATCGCCAGCGGCATCAGCACCTTGTCGCCTTGCGTATA
ATATTTGCCCATGGTGAAAACGGGGGCGAAGAAGTTGTCCATATTGGCCACGTTTAAATCAAAACTGGTG
AAACTCACCCAGGGATTGGCTGAGACGAAAAACATATTCTCAATAAACCCTTTAGGGAAATAGGCCAGGT
TTTCACCGTAACACGCCACATCTTGCGAATATATGTGTAGAAACTGCCGGAAATCGTCGTGGTATTCACT
CCAGAGCGATGAAAACGTTTCAGTTTGCTCATGGAAAACGGTGTAACAAGGGTGAACACTATCCCATATC
ACCAGCTCACCGTCTTTCATTGCCATACGGAATTCCGGATGAGCATTCATCAGGCGGGCAAGAATGTGAA
TAAAGGCCGGATAAAACTTGTGCTTATTTTTCTTTACGGTCTTTAAAAAGGCCGTAATATCCAGCTGAAC
GGTCTGGTTATAGGTACATTGAGCAACTGACTGAAATGCCTCAAAATGTTCTTTACGATGCCATTGGGAT
ATATCAACGGTGGTATATCCAGTGATTTTTTTCTCCATTTTAGCTTCCTTAGCTCCTGAAAATCTCGACG
GATCCTAACTCAAAATCCACACATTATACGAGCCGGAAGCATAAAGTGTAAAGCCTGGGGTGCCTAATGC
GGCCGCCATAGTGACTGGATATGTTGTGTTTTACAGTATTATGTAGTCTGTTTTTTATGCAAAATCTAAT
TTAATATATTGATATTTATATCATTTTACGTTTCTCGTTCAACTTTATTATACATAGTTGATAATTCACT
GGCCGTCGTTTTACAGAGGGGAGAAAATGCGGAGAGAAGAACCCAGCATCTTAATAAAATTATATAATTT
TGAATAAAATCAAATTAAAAATAAGATTAATTGAAACACAACAATAGAATGCAGAAAATTACTCATAAGA
AATAATTTATTTTGAAAGAAGTTGTGTCGATTTACGATAAAAACTACACGCAAACGAGGCTCCGCGTTTA
CACCGTTTGGCAATGGAGCGCGCTTGCTATTAGATTTTAGGCCAGCTCAACGAAAGTTTAATTTATTTTT
CTTCTTTTTTTCCATTTTTTTGAGTAAAATATCGAATTTTTTGTATTAATTCTGTAAATTTTATAATTTG
CAACTATTTTGGCGTATTCTGCTTGTTTTTATCAGCGAATTTTTATGCATTTCAGTCAAAAGTTTGAGCA
GGAAAAATGACATTTAGGACTTTGTAAAATTGTATTCTTAAATTTGCTTGAAAACCTACGTGTACAATTG
ATTTTATTGAATTTTTCTTACGTTTCCCGTTGTATCTTATTGTATTTAACTTTCATCATAAAATAATTTA
TTTCCAGGTAAAATATCCGACGCTCTCGTGGATCCCCGGGATTGGCTCAGAAAAAAAGGTACCGACCATG
ACCGAGTACAAGCCCACGGTGCGCCTCGCCACCCGCGACGACGTCCCCAGGGCCGTACGCACCCTCGCCG
CCGCGTTCGCCGACTACCCCGCCACGCGCCACACCGTCGATCCGGACCGCCACATCGAGCGGGTCACCGA
GCTGCAAGAACTCTTCCTCACGCGCGTCGGGCTCGACATCGGCAAGGTGTGGGTCGGTAAGTTTAAACAT
ATATATACTAACTAACCCTGATTATTTAAATTTTCAGCGGACGACGGCGCCGCGGTGGCGGTCTGGACCA
CGCCGGAGAGCGTCGAAGCGGGGGCGGTGTTCGCCGAGATCGGCCCGCGCATGGCCGAGTTGAGCGGTTC
CCGGCTGGCCGCGCAGCAACAGATGGAAGGCCTCCTGGCGCCGCACCGGCCCAAGGAGCCCGCGTGGTTC
CTGGCCACCGTCGGCGTCTCGCCCGACGTAAGTTTAAACATGATTTTACTAACTAACTAATCTGATTTAA
ATTTTCAGCACCAGGGCAAGGGTCTGGGCAGCGCCGTCGTGCTCCCCGGAGTGGAGGCGGCCGAGCGCGC
CGGGGTGCCCGCCTTCCTGGAGACCTCCGCGCCCCGCAACCTCCCCTTCTACGAGCGGCTCGGCTTCACC
GTCACCGCCGACGTCGAGGTGCCCGAAGGACCGCGCACCTGGTGCATGACCCGCAAGCCCGGTGCCTGAT
GAGCTAGCCGGCCATACAAGTAATCCGGATGATCGACGCCAACGTCGTTGAATTTTCAAATTTTAAATAC
TGAATATTTGTTTTTTTTCCTATTATTTATTTATTCTCTTTGTGTTTTTTTTCTTGCTTTCTAAAAAATT
AATTCAATCCAAATCTAAACATTTTTTTTTCTCTTTCCGTCTCCCAATTCGTATTCCGCTCCTCTCATCT
GAACACAATGTGCAAGTTTATTTATCTTCTCGCTTTCATTTCATTAGGACGTGGGGGGAATTGGTGGAAG
GGGGAAACACACAAAAGGATGATGGAAATGAAATAAGGACACACAATATGCAACAACATTCAATTCAGAA
ATATGGAGGAAGGTTTAAAAGAAAACATAAAAATATATAGAGGAGGAAGGAAAGGTGCCGGATCTGCGGC
TTACTCACCAGACCTGGCCCCATCCGATTACCACCTATTCGCTTCGATGGGACACGCACTCGCTGAGCAG
CGCTTCGATTCTTACGAAAGTGTGAAAAAATGGCTCGATGAATGGTTCGCCGCAAAAGACGATGAGTTCT
ACTGGCGTGGAATCCACAAATTGCCCGAGAGATGGGAAAAATGTGTAGCTAGCGACGGCAAATACTTTGA
ATAAATGATTTTTTCTTTTTCCACAAAATTTAACGTGTTTTTTGATTTAAAAAAAACGACATTTCATACT
TGTACACCTGATATCTAGATACCTAGGTGAGCTCTGGTACCCCCCTGGCGTTACCCAACTTAATCGCCTT
GCAGCCAACTTAATCACCATGCAGCCAACTTAATCGCCTTGCAGCCAACTTAATCGCCTTGCAGCCAACT
TAATCGCCTTGCAGCAGAGTCGTATTACGTAGCCCGGCCTGCAGGTCGACTCTAGAGGATCACCAAAAAC
GGAACGTTGAGCTGGACGGAAATAGTGGTAAAGTGACATGATTATAGTTTGAAGATTTCTAATTTCACAA
TTAGAGCAAATGTTGTTCGGTATTTATTTTCAACGGTATTTATACTATTTTCCACCTTTTTCTAGAACAT
TCGAGCTGCTTGTTGCAAAAGGAGGGCGACTCACATTCGGTACATGGAAAAGTAGTGTACACAATAAAGA
GACCCAGATACATTTTCCGTCTGCGTCTCTTTGCACCCACCGGGAGTATTTTCAAACGAATGCATCTAGG
ACCTTCTAGAACATTCTGTAAGGCTGCAGAATGCGGGTATATAAGGAAAGCGGGCTCAGAGGAAGCCAAC
ACGCTTTGTTCTAGTGCATCTAAAAAACTTCGAAAATCCTCATCGGATCCTATCGATTCGCGGCCGCTGT
ACACCCGGGTGCCCTATAGTGAGTCGTATTGGTACCGGTAGAAAAAATATGCGCTTTGATTTCCAAAACT
TAAAATTTTCGATGATTTTCATATTTTTGTGGAACATCATAGTCGGATTTTTACTTGCTCTTGTAAAGAT
TTTCAAAATCTACATGTATCTTGATCTGCCTGAAAATGTATGGGTAAATCGGTTTGCGCATGTTATTGCT
CTTATTGGATCAATTGCTTCATTGTGGTTAATTTTTTTTAGCCCATTTGAAATTAAGCAAGGAAGATTTT
CTGTCTCGTCAAAAACTATCCTGCTTCTTGTTTGCAAGGGTTTGATTGGCTTGATATTTCTTGCACAGAT
TTTCGCCCATGTCCTTTACATTGACCCATGCCAGAATATGCTCTTATCATTGAACTCTGCACTGTTCTCC
TTGCTGCTGAATTATTATGAGTCTCGTGGTGCGATCCATCCGTTGATGGAATTAGTTCAAACAGCTGGCC
TGAGACCAACTTTGTGCGCTGCTGTACGATTTAATTGTCTCAACTCAACTGCTCATATTGATCCAAGTGT
TGAAAATCCATGAGATAAATGCAAAATCCTTTCAAGCATTCCCTTCTTCTCTATCACTCTTCTTTCTTTT
TGTCAAAAAATTCTCTCGCTAATTTATTTGCTTTTTTAATGTTATTATTTTATGACTTTTTATAGTCACT
GAAAAGTTTGCATCTGAGTGAAGTGAATGCTATCAAAATGTGATTCTGTCTGATGTACTTTCACAATCTC
TCTTCAATTCCATTTTGAAGTGCTTTAAACCCGAAAGGTTGAGAAAAATGCGAGCGCTCAAATATTTGTA
TTGTGTTCGTTGAGTGACCCAACAAAAAGAGGAAACTTTATTGTGCCGCCAAGAAAAAAGTCTCAAGCTG
GCGTAATAGCGAAGAGGCCCGCACCGATCGCCCTTCCCAACAGTTGCGCAGCCTGAATGGCGAATGGCGC
CTGATGCGGTATTTTCTCCTTACGCATCTGTGCGGTATTTCACACCGCATATGGTGCACTCTCAGTACAA
TCTGCTCTGATGCCGCATAGTTAAGCCAGCCCCGACACCCGCCAACACCCGCTGACGCGCCCTGACGGGC
TTGTCTGCTCCCGGCATCCGCTTACAGACAAGCTGTGACCGTCTCCGGGAGCTGCATGTGTCAGAGGTTT
TCACCGTCATCACCGAAACGCGCGAGACGAAAGGGCCTCGTGATACGCCTATTTTTATAGGTTAATGTCA
TGATAATAATGGTTTCTTAGACGTCAGGTGGCACTTTTCGGGGAAATGTGCGCGGAACCCCTATTTGTTT
ATTTTTCTAAATACATTCAAATATGTATCCGCTCATGAGACAATAACCCTGATAAATGCTTCAATAATAT
TGAAAAAGGAAGAGTATGAGTATTCAACATTTCCGTGTCGCCCTTATTCCCTTTTTTGCGGCATTTTGCC
TTCCTGTTTTTGCTCACCCAGAAACGCTGGTGAAAGTAAAAGATGCTGAAGATCAGTTGGGTGCACGAGT
GGGTTACATCGAACTGGATCTCAACAGCGGTAAGATCCTTGAGAGTTTTCGCCCCGAAGAACGTTTTCCA
ATGATGAGCACTTTTAAAGTTCTGCTATGTGGCGCGGTATTATCCCGTATTGACGCCGGGCAAGAGCAAC
TCGGTCGCCGCATACACTATTCTCAGAATGACTTGGTTGAGTACTCACCAGTCACAGAAAAGCATCTTAC
GGATGGCATGACAGTAAGAGAATTATGCAGTGCTGCCATAACCATGAGTGATAACACTGCGGCCAACTTA
CTTCTGACAACGATCGGAGGACCGAAGGAGCTAACCGCTTTTTTGCACAACATGGGGGATCATGTAACTC
GCCTTGATCGTTGGGAACCGGAGCTGAATGAAGCCATACCAAACGACGAGCGTGACACCACGATGCCTGT
AGCAATGGCAACAACGTTGCGCAAACTATTAACTGGCGAACTACTTACTCTAGCTTCCCGGCAACAATTA
ATAGACTGGATGGAGGCGGATAAAGTTGCAGGACCACTTCTGCGCTCGGCCCTTCCGGCTGGCTGGTTTA
TTGCTGATAAATCTGGAGCCGGTGAGCGTGGGTCTCGCGGTATCATTGCAGCACTGGGGCCAGATGGTAA
GCCCTCCCGTATCGTAGTTATCTACACGACGGGGAGTCAGGCAACTATGGATGAACGAAATAGACAGATC
GCTGAGATAGGTGCCTCACTGATTAAGCATTGGTAACTGTCAGACCAAGTTTACTCATATATACTTTAGA
TTGATTTAAAACTTCATTTTTAATTTAAAAGGATCTAGGTGAAGATCCTTTTTGATAATCTCATGACCAA
AATCCCTTAACGTGAGTTTTCGTTCCACTGAGCGTCAGACCCCGTAGAAAAGATCAAAGGATCTTCTTGA
GATCCTTTTTTTCTGCGCGTAATCTGCTGCTTGCAAACAAAAAAACCACCGCTACCAGCGGTGGTTTGTT
TGCCGGATCAAGAGCTACCAACTCTTTTTCCGAAGGTAACTGGCTTCAGCAGAGCGCAGATACCAAATAC
TGTCCTTCTAGTGTAGCCGTAGTTAGGCCACCACTTCAAGAACTCTGTAGCACCGCCTACATACCTCGCT
CTGCTAATCCTGTTACCAGTGGCTGCTGCCAGTGGCGATAAGTCGTGTCTTACCGGGTTGGACTCAAGAC
GATAGTTACCGGATAAGGCGCAGCGGTCGGGCTGAACGGGGGGTTCGTGCACACAGCCCAGCTTGGAGCG
AACGACCTACACCGAACTGAGATACCTACAGCGTGAGCTATGAGAAAGCGCCACGCTTCCCGAAGGGAGA
AAGGCGGACAGGTATCCGGTAAGCGGCAGGGTCGGAACAGGAGAGCGCACGAGGGAGCTTCCAGGGGGAA
ACGCCTGGTATCTTTATAGTCCTGTCGGGTTTCGCCACCTCTGACTTGAGCGTCGATTTTTGTGATGCTC
GTCAGGGGGGCGGAGCCTATGGAAAAACGCCAGCAACGCGGCCTTTTTACGGTTCCTGGTCTTTTGCTGG
CCTTTTGCTCACATGTTCTTTCCTGCGTTATCCCCTGATTCTGTGGATAACCGTATTACCGCCTTTGAGT
GAGCTGATACC
