>Addgene plasmid #44475 | pCFJ1000 | addgene partial sequence | sequence record 63147 | puro-F 5'-GCAACCTCCCTTCTACGAGC-3'
CGCGCACCTGGTGCATGACCCGCAAGCCCGGTGCCTGATGAGCTAGCCGGCCATACAAGTAATCCGGATG
ATCGACGCCAACGTCGTTGAATTTTCAAATTTTAAATACTGAATATTTGTTTTTTTTCCTATTATTTATT
TATTCTCTTTGTGTTTTTTTTCTTGCTTTCTAAAAAATTAATTCAATCCAAATCTAAACATTTTTTTTTC
TCTTTCCGTCTCCCAATTCGTATTCCGCTCCTCTCATCTGAACACAATGTGCAAGTTTATTTATCTTCTC
GCTTTCATTTCATTAGGACGTGGGGGGAATTGGTGGAAGGGGGAAACACACAAAAGGATGATGGAAATGA
AATAAGGACACACAATATGCAACAACATTCAATTCAGAAATATGGAGGAAGGTTTAAAAGAAAACATAAA
AATATATAGAGGAGGAAGGAAAGGTGCCGGATCTGCGGCTTACTCACCAGACCTGGCCCCATCCGATTAC
CACCTATTCGCTTCGATGGGACACGCACTCGCTGAGCAGCGCTTCGATTCTTACGAAAGTGTGAAAAAAT
GGCTCGATGAATGGTTCGCCGCAAAAGACGATGAGTTCTACTGGCGTGGAATCCACAAATTGCCCGAGAG
ATGGGAAAAATGTGTAGCTAGCGACGGCAAATACTTTGAATAAATGATTTTTTCTTTTTCCACAAAATTT
AACGTGTTTTTTGATTTAAAAAAAACGACATTTCATACTTGTACACCTGATATCTAGATACCTAGGTGAG
CTCTGGTACCCCCCTGGCGTTACCCAACTTAATCGCCTTGCAGCC
