>Addgene plasmid #44475 | pCFJ1000 | addgene partial sequence | sequence record 63837 | Mos1minpro-R 5'-AGCAGCGCTTCGATTCTTAC-3'
GAATGGTTCGCCGCAAAAGACGATGAGTTCTACTGGCGTGGAATCCACAAATTGCCCGAGAGATGGGAAA
AATGTGTAGCTAGCGACGGCAAATACTTTGAATAAATGATTTTTTCTTTTTCCACAAAATTTAACGTGTT
TTTTGATTTAAAAAAAACGACATTTCATACTTGTACACCTGATATCTAGATACCTAGGTGAGCTCTGGTA
CCCCCCTGGCGTTACCCAACTTAATCGCCTTGCAGCCAACTTAATCACCATGCAGCCAACTTAATCGCCT
TGCAGCCAACTTAATCGCCTTGCAGCCAACTTAATCGCCTTGCAGCAGAGTCGTATTACGTAGCCCGGCC
TGCAGGTCGACTCTAGAGGATCACCAAAAACGGAACGTTGAGCTGGACGGAAATAGTGGTAAAGTGACAT
GATTATAGTTTGAAGATTTCNAATTTCACAATTAGAGCAAATGTTGTTCGGTATTTATTTTCAACGGTAT
TTATACTATTTTCCACCTTTTTCTAGAACATTCGAGCTGCTTGTTGCAAAAGGAGGGCGACTCACATTCG
GTACATGGAAAAGTAGTGTACACAATAAAGAGACCCAGATACATTTTCCGTCTGCGTCTCTTTGCACCCA
CCGGGAGTATTTTCAAACGAATGCATCTAGGACCTTCTAGAACATTCTGTAAGGCTGCAGAATGCGGG
