>Addgene plasmid #44475 | pCFJ1000 | addgene partial sequence | sequence record 64579 | M13-rev 5'-CAGGAAACAGCTATGACC-3'
ACGAGAAACGTAAAATGATATAAATATCAATATATTAAATTAGATTTTGCATAAAAAACAGACTACATAA
TACTGTAAAACACAACATATCCAGTCACTATGGTCGACCTGCAGACTGGCTGTGTATAAGGGAGCCTGAC
ATTTATATTCCCCAGAACATCAGGTTAATGGCGTTTTTGATGTCATTTTCGCGGTGGCTGAGATCAGCCA
CTTCTTCCCCGATAACGGAGACCGGCACACTGGCCATATCGGTGGTCATCATGCGCCAGCTTTCATCCCC
GATATGCACCACCGGGTAAAGTTCACGGGGGACTTTATCTGACAGCAGACGTGCACTGGCCAGGGGGATC
ACCATCCGTCGCCCGGGCGTGTCAATAATATCACTCTGTACATCCACAAACAGACGATAACGGCTCTCTC
TTTTATAGGTGTAAACCTTAAACTGCATTTCACCAGCCCCTGTTCTCGTCGGCAAAAGAGCCGTTCATTT
CAATAAACCGGGCGACCTCAGCCATCCCTTCCTGATTTTCCGCTTTCCAGCGTTCGGCACGCAGACGACG
GGCTTCATTCTGCATGGTTGTGCTTACCGAACCGGAGATATTGACATCATATATGCCTTGAGCAACTGAT
AGCTGTCGCTGTCAACTGTCACTGTAATACGCTGCTTCATAGCATACCTCTTTTTGACATACTTCGGGTA
TACATATCAGTATATATTCTTATACCGCAAAAATCAGCGCGCAAATACGCATACTGTTATCTGGCTTTTA
GTAAGCCGGATCCTCTAGATTACGCCCCGCCTGCCACTCATCGCAGTACTGTTGTAATTCATTAAGCATT
CTGCCGACATGGAAGCCATCACAAACGGCATGATGAACCTGAATCGCCAGCGGCATCA
