>Addgene plasmid #44475 | pCFJ1000 | addgene partial sequence | sequence record 64580 | LacZ-F2 5'-cctcttcgctattacgccag-3'
TAAAGTTTCCTCTTTTTGTTGGGTCACTCAACGAACACAATACAAATATTTGAGCGCTCGCATTTTTCTC
AACCTTTCGGGTTTAAAGCACTTCAAAATGGAATTGAAGAGAGATTGTGAAAGTACATCAGACAGAATCA
CATTTTGATAGCATTCACTTCACTCAGATGCAAACTTTTCAGTGACTATAAAAAGTCATAAAATAATAAC
ATTAAAAAAGCAAATAAATTAGCGAGAGAATTTTTTGACAAAAAGAAAGAAGAGTGATAGAGAAGAAGGG
AATGCTTGAAAGGATTTTGCATTTATCTCATGGATTTTCAACACTTGGATCAATATGAGCAGTTGAGTTG
AGACAATTAAATCGTACAGCAGCGCACAAAGTTGGTCTCAGGCCAGCTGTTTGAACTAATTCCATCAACG
GATGGATCGCACCACGAGACTCATAATAATTCAGCAGCAAGGAGAACAGTGCAGAGTTCAATGATAAGAG
CATATTCTGGCATGGGTCAATGTAAAGGACATGGGCGAAAATCTGTGCAAGAAATATCAAGCCAATCAAA
CCCTTGCAAACAAGAAGCAGGATAGTTTTTGACGAGACAGAAAATCTTCCTTGCTTAATTTCAAATGGGC
TAAAAAAAATTAACCACAATGAAGCAATTGATCCAATAAGAGCAATAACATGCGCAAACCGATTTACCCA
TACATTTTCAGGCAGATCAAGATACATGTAGATTTTGAAAATCTTTACAAGAGCAAGTAAAAATCCGACT
ATGATGTTCCACAAAAATATGAAAATCATCGAAAATTTTAAGTTTTGGAAATCAAAGCGCATATTTTTTC
TACCGGTACCAATACGACTCACTATAGGGCACCCGGGTGTACAGCGGCCGCGAATCGATAGGATCCGATG
AGGATTTTCGAAGTTTTTTA
